>Addgene plasmid #78334 | pINDUCER20-FLAG-hMYF5 (#801) | addgene partial sequence | sequence record 152234 | LNCX 5'-AGCTCGTTTAGTGAACCGTCAGATC-3'
ACCTCCATAGAAGACACCGGGACCGATCCAGCCTCCGCGGCCCCGAACTAGTCCAGTGTGGTGGAATTCT
GCAGATATCAACAAGTTTGTACAAAAAAGCAGGCTCCGCGGCCGCCCCCTTCACCGCCACCATGGATTAC
AAGGATGACGACGATAAGAGCCCGGGCGGATCCATGGACGTGATGGATGGCTGCCAGTTCTCACCTTCTG
AGTACTTCTACGACGGCTCCTGCATACCGTCCCCCGAGGGTGAATTTGGGGACGAGTTTGTGCCGCGAGT
GGCTGCCTTCGGAGCGCACAAAGCAGAGCTGCAGGGCTCAGATGAGGACGAGCACGTGCGAGCGCCTACC
GGCCACCACCAGGCTGGTCACTGCCTCATGTGGGCCTGCAAAGCCTGCAAGAGGAAGTCCACCACCATGG
ATCGGCGGAAGGCAGCCACTATGCGCGAGCGGAGGCGCCTGAAGAAGGTCAACCAGGCTTTCGAAACCCT
CAAGAGGTGTACCACGACCAACCCCAACCAGAGGCTGCCCAAGGTGGAGATCCTCAGGAATGCCATCCGC
TACATCGAGAGCCTGCAGGAGTTGCTGAGAGAGCAGGTGGAGAACTACTATAGCCTGCCGGGACAGAGCT
GCTCGGAGCCCACCAGCCCCACCTCCAACTGCTCTGATGGCATGCCCGAATGTAACAGTCCTGTCTGGTC
CAGAAAGAGCAGTACTTTTGACAGCATCTACTGTCCTGATGTATCAAATGTATATGCCACAGATAAAAAC
TCCTTATCCAGCTTGGATTGCTTATCCAACATAGTGGACCGGATCACCTCCTCAGAGCAACCTGGGTTGC
CTCTCCAGGATCTGGCTTCTCTCTCTCCAGTTGCCAGCACCGATTCACAGCCTGCAACTCCAGG
