>Addgene plasmid #78334 | pINDUCER20-FLAG-hMYF5 (#801) | addgene partial sequence | sequence record 152236 | hUBCpro-R 5'-CTAAGGCCGAGTCTTATGAGCAG-3'
AGGATCAGGACGCTCGCTGCGCCCTTCGTCTGACGTGGCAGCGCTCGCCGTGAGGAGGGGGGCGCCCGCG
GGAGGCGCCAAAACCCGGCGCGGAGGCCAGATCTTGGGTGGGTTACTCCAGACTGCCTTGGGAAAAGCGC
CTCCCCTACCCGGTAGAATTTCTAGTTTAATTAATCATTACTAAGCGTAGTCTGGGACGTCGTATGGGTA
TTCGAACCGCGGGCCCTCTAGACTCGAGCGGCCGCCACTGTGCTGGATATCAACCACTTTGTACAAGAAA
GCTGGGTCGGCGCGCCCACCCTTTCATAGCACATGATAGATAAGCCTGGAACTAGAAGCCCCTGGAGTTG
CAGGCTGTGAATCGGTGCTGGCAACTGGAGAGAGAGAAGCCAGATCCTGGAGAGGCAACCCAGGTTGCTC
TGAGGAGGTGATCCGGTCCACTATGTTGGATAAGCAATCCAAGCTGGATAAGGAGTTTTTATCTGTGGCA
TATACATTTGATACATCAGGACAGTAGATGCTGTCAAAAGTACTGCTCTTTCTGGACCAGACAGGACTGT
TACATTCGGGCATGCCATCAGAGCAGTTGGAGGTGGGGCTGGTGGGCTCCGAGCAGCTCTGTCCCGGCAG
GCTATAGTAGTTCTCCACCTGCTCTCTCAGCAACTCCTGCAGGCTCTCGATGTAGCGGATGGCATTCCTG
AGGATCTCCACCTTGGGCAGCCTCTGGTTGGGGTTGGTCGTGGTACACCTCTTGAGGGTTTCGAAAGCCT
GGTTGACCTTCTTCAGGCGCCTCCGCTCGCGCATAGTGGCTGCCTTCCGCCGATCCATGGTGGTGGACTT
CCTCTTGCAGGCTT
