>Addgene plasmid #78334 | pINDUCER20-FLAG-hMYF5 (#801) | depositor partial sequence | sequence record 152239 | Partial sequence of insert
TCGGTGGCCCGAACTAGTCCAGTGTGGTGGAATTCTGCAGATATCAACAAGTTTGTACAAAAAAGCAGGC
TCCGCGGCCGCCCCCTTCACCGCCACCATGGATTACAAGGATGACGACGATAAGAGCCCGGGCGGATCCA
TGGACGTGATGGATGGCTGCCAGTTCTCACCTTCTGAGTACTTCTACGACGGCTCCTGCATACCGTCCCC
CGAGGGTGAATTTGGGGACGAGTTTGTGCCGCGAGTGGCTGCCTTCGGAGCGCACAAAGCAGAGCTGCAG
GGCTCAGATGAGGACGAGCACGTGCGAGCGCCTACCGGCCACCACCAGGCTGGTCACTGCCTCATGTGGG
CCTGCAAAGCCTGCAAGAGGAAGTCCACCACCATGGATCGGCGGAAGGCAGCCACTATGCGCGAGCGGAG
GCGCCTGAAGAAGGTCAACCAGGCTTTCGAAACCCTCAAGAGGTGTACCACGACCAACCCCAACCAGAGG
CTGCCCAAGGTGGAGATCCTCAGGAATGCCATCCGCTACATCGAGAGCCTGCAGGAGTTGCTGAGAGAGC
AGGTGGAGAACTACTATAGCCTGCCGGGACAGAGCTGCTCGGAGCCCACCAGCCCCACCTCCAACTGCTC
TGATGGCATGCCCGAATGTAACAGTCCTGTCTGGTCCAGAAAGAGCAGTACTTTTGACAGCATCTACTGT
CCTGATGTATCAAATGTATATGCCACAGATAAAAACTCCTTATCCAGCTTGGATTGCTTATCCAACATAG
TGGACCGGATCACCTCCTCAGAGCAACCTGGGTTGCCTCTCCAGGATCTGGCTTCTCTCTCTCCAGTTGC
CAGCACCGATTCACAGCCTGCAACTCCAGGGGCTTCTAGTTCCAGGCTTATCTATCATGTGCTATGAAAG
GGTGGGCGCGCCGACCCAGCTTTCTTGTACAAAGTGGTTGATATCCAGCACAGTGGCGGCCGCTCGAGTC
TAGAGGGCCCGCGGTTCGAATACCCATACGACGTCCCAGACTACGCTTAGTAATGATTAATTAAACTAGA
AATTCTACCGGGTAGGGTA
