[The description below was written by a language model from this plasmid's Addgene catalogue record.]
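Description:
pINDUCER20-FLAG-hMYF5 is a lentiviral transfer plasmid of about 12.6 kb for doxycycline-inducible overexpression of human MYF5 (Myogenic Factor 5) in mammalian cells. It is built on the pInducer20 backbone, into which the roughly 765 bp MYF5 open reading frame was introduced by Gateway recombination. In bacteria the plasmid is maintained at high copy under ampicillin selection. It is propagated in a strain suited to repeat-containing viral vectors, in keeping with the tendency of lentiviral long terminal repeats to recombine.

The MYF5 coding sequence carries an N-terminal FLAG epitope, which allows the exogenous protein to be detected or immunoprecipitated with anti-FLAG antibodies and distinguished from any endogenous MYF5. Expression is driven by the TRE2 promoter, a tetracycline-responsive element that stays largely silent until a reverse tetracycline transactivator binds it in the presence of doxycycline. The timing and level of MYF5 production can therefore be controlled by adding the drug. Transduced cells are selected with G418 through a neomycin resistance marker. The record does not list the backbone's other elements, such as the source of the transactivator or the promoter driving the selection cassette, and no feature table is provided.

MYF5 is a basic helix-loop-helix myogenic regulatory factor. The stated purpose of the construct is inducible lentiviral overexpression of the tagged human ORF, which makes it suitable for generating stably integrated cell populations in which MYF5 can be switched on at will. Such populations could be used, for example, to study myogenic gene regulation or lineage commitment.
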