Addgene plasmid #78334: pINDUCER20-FLAG-hMYF5 (#801)
Purpose: Doxycycline-inducible lentiviral overexpression of human MYF5 ORF with a FLAG tag
Depositing lab: Matthew Alexander & Louis Kunkel. Depositing organization: Boston Children's Hospital.
Backbone
  Vector backbone: pInducer20 (Addgene plasmid #44012)
  Backbone manufacturer: Stephen Elledge
  Backbone size w/o insert (bp): 11791
  Total vector size (bp): 12591
  Vector type: Lentiviral
  Selectable markers: Neomycin (select with G418)
Growth in bacteria
  Bacterial resistance: Ampicillin, 100 μg/mL
  Growth temperature: 37°C
  Growth strain: NEB Stable
  Copy number: High Copy
Gene/Insert
  Gene/Insert name: MYF5 (alt name: Myogenic Factor 5)
  Species: H. sapiens (human)
  Insert size (bp): 765
  GenBank ID: NM_005593.2
  Entrez Gene: MYF5 (a.k.a. EORVA, bHLHc2)
  Promoter: TRE2
  Tag / fusion protein: FLAG (N terminal on insert)
  Cloning method: Gateway Cloning
  Sequencing primers: 5′ CAAGGATGACGACGATAAG
Terms and licenses: Academic/Nonprofit Terms; Industry Terms: Not Available to Industry
Depositor comments: Please contact Dr. Alexander if you have any questions.
How to cite: pINDUCER20-FLAG-hMYF5 (#801) was a gift from Matthew Alexander & Louis Kunkel (Addgene plasmid # 78334 ; http://n2t.net/addgene:78334 ; RRID:Addgene_78334)
